Addgene plasmid #180443: pJA13 Mamu-A1*002:01
Purpose: E. coli expression of soluble MHC protein
Depositing lab: John Altman. Depositing organization: Emory University.
Backbone
  Vector backbone: pET23a+
  Backbone manufacturer: Novagen
  Vector type: Bacterial Expression
Growth in bacteria
  Bacterial resistance: Ampicillin, 100 μg/mL
  Growth temperature: 37°C
  Growth strain: DH5alpha
  Copy number: Low Copy
Gene/Insert
  Gene/Insert name: Mamu-A1*002:01
  Species: Macaca mulatta (Rhesus Macaque)
  Mutation: Replacement of transmembrane domain with enzymatic biotinylation site
  Tag / fusion protein: BSP41 (C terminal on insert)
  Cloning method: Restriction Enzyme; 5′ cloning site Unknown (unknown if destroyed)
Terms and licenses: Academic/Nonprofit Terms; Industry Terms: Not Available to Industry
Depositor comments: https://www.ebi.ac.uk/ipd/mhc/allele/?accession=NHP01866 provides allele sequence data. For detailed protocols of expression, purification and use to visualize antigen-specific T cells, please refer to Altman and Davis (2016) Curr. Protoc. Immunol. doi.org/10.1002/cpim.14. We recommend the E. coli BL21(DE3) strain for expression.
How to cite: pJA13 Mamu-A1*002:01 was a gift from John Altman (Addgene plasmid # 180443 ; http://n2t.net/addgene:180443 ; RRID:Addgene_180443)
