[The description below was written by a language model from this plasmid's Addgene catalogue record and pLannotate feature annotations shown in this document.]
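Description:
pJA13 Mamu-A1*002:01 is a bacterial expression plasmid built on the Novagen pET23a+ backbone for producing a soluble form of the rhesus macaque (Macaca mulatta) MHC class I heavy chain allele Mamu-A1*002:01 in E. coli. The insert sits downstream of a T7 promoter and the phage T7 gene 10 ribosome binding site and is followed by the T7 terminator, so transcription depends on T7 RNA polymerase supplied by a DE3-type host; the depositor recommends BL21(DE3) for expression. The transmembrane domain has been replaced by an enzymatic biotinylation site, recorded as a C-terminal BSP41 tag, yielding a truncated ectodomain that can be site-specifically biotinylated.

The automated annotation labels the coding region as a fragment of mouse H2-Q10. This reflects homology among class I heavy chains rather than the identity of the insert, which the catalogue gives as the macaque allele. The biotinylation peptide is not annotated as a feature. Short His-tag and T7 gene 10-derived fragments lie between the insert and the terminator and appear to be backbone remnants; the record does not show whether they are translated as part of the product. The backbone carries a ColE1/pBR322-type origin with the bom region and rop, consistent with the listed low copy number, along with an f1 origin and a β-lactamase gene for ampicillin selection. The sequencing-derived and depositor sequences differ by only a few nucleotides and have the same feature layout. According to the depositor's comments, the purified protein is used to visualize antigen-specific T cells, which is the typical application of biotinylated MHC reagents assembled into multimers.
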