Features (pLannotate 1.2.2; 13 found; start..end, strand, type, name):
     21..39      +  promoter       T7 promoter: promoter for bacteriophage T7 RNA polymerase
     71..93      +  RBS            RBS: efficient ribosome binding site from bacteriophage T7 gene 10 (Olins and Rangwala, 1989)
    104..967     +  CDS            H2-Q10 (fragment): HA10_MOUSE - Experimental evidence at protein level: Swiss-Prot protein existence level 1. Involved in the presentation of foreign antigens to the immune system. From Mus musculus (Mouse).
   1019..1036    +  CDS            9xHis (fragment): 9xHis affinity tag
   1046..1095    +  CDS            SET1 (fragment): solubility-enhancement tag derived from T7 phage gene 10B
   1103..1150    +  terminator     T7 terminator: transcription terminator for bacteriophage T7 RNA polymerase
   1187..1615    +  rep_origin     f1 ori (sequence partly withheld): f1 bacteriophage origin of replication; arrow indicates direction of (+) strand synthesis
   1668..1772    +  promoter       AmpR promoter: bla
   1773..2633    +  CDS            AmpR: β-lactamase; bla; confers resistance to ampicillin, carbenicillin, and related antibiotics
   2804..3392    +  rep_origin     ori: high-copy-number ColE1/pMB1/pBR322/pUC origin of replication
   3578..3717    -  misc_feature   bom: basis of mobility region from pBR322
   3819..4010    -  CDS            rop: Rop protein, which maintains plasmids at low copy number; rop
   4027..4407    +  CDS            YPB1_ECOLX: Protein predicted: Swiss-Prot protein existence level 4. From Escherichia coli.
>Addgene plasmid #180443 | pJA13 Mamu-A1*002:01 | addgene full sequence | sequence record 355622 | Addgene NGS Result
AGATCTCGATCCCGCGAAATTAATACGACTCACTATAGGGAGACCACAACGGTTTCCCTCTAGAAATAAT
TTTGTTTAACTTTAAGAAGGAGATATACATATGGGATCTCATTCAATGAGATATTTCTACACCTCCATGT
CCCGGCCCGGCCGCTGGGAGCCCCGCTTCATCGCCGTGGGCTACGTGGACGACACGCAGTTCGTGCGGTT
CGACAGCGACGCCGCGAGCCAGAGGATGGAGCCGCGGGCGCCGTGGGTGGAGCAGGAGGGTCCAGAGTAT
TGGGACCGGGAGACACGGAACATGAAGGCCGAGACACAGAATGCCCCAGTGAACCTGCGGAACCTGCGCG
GCTACTACAACCAGAGCGAGGCCGGGTCTCACACCATCCAGAGGATGTACGGCTGCGACCTGGGGCCGGA
CGGGCGCCTCCTCCGCGGGTATCACCAGTCCGCCTACGACGGCAAGGATTACATCGCCCTGAACGAGGAC
CTGCGCTCCTGGACCGCCGCGGACATGGCGGCTCAGAACACCCAGCGCAAGTGGGAGGCGGCGGGTGAGG
CGGAGCAGCACAGAACCTACCTGGAGGGCGAGTGCCTGGAGTGGCTCCGCAGATACCTGGAGAACGGGAA
GGAGACGCTGCAGCGCGCGGACCCCCCCAAGACACATGTGACCCACCACCCCGTCTCTGACCAAGAGGCC
ACCCTGAGGTGCTGGGCCCTGGGCTTCTACCCTGCGGAGATCACACTGACCTGGCAGCGGGATGGAGAGG
ACCAAACTCAGGACACGGAGCTCGTGGAGACCAGGCCTGCAGGGGACGGAACCTTCCAGAAGTGGGCGGC
TGTGGTGGTGCCTTCTGGAAAGGAGCAGAGATACACCTGTCATGTGCAGCATGAGGGTCTGCGTGAGCCC
CTCACCCTGAGATGGGAGCCGTCTTCCCAGTCCGGATCCCTGCATCATATTCTGGATGCACAGAAAATGG
TGTGGAATCATCGTTAAAAGCTTGCGGCCGCACTCGAGCACCACCACCACCACCACTGAGATCCGGCTGC
TAACAAAGCCCGAAAGGAAGCTGAGTTGGCTGCTGCCACCGCTGAGCAATAACTAGCATAACCCCTTGGG
GCCTCTAAACGGGTCTTGAGGGGTTTTTTGCTGAAAGGAGGAACTATATCCGGATTGGCGAATGGG
[124 nt withheld, positions 1187-1310]
C
[91 nt withheld, positions 1312-1402]
A
[49 nt withheld, positions 1404-1452]
CCTTTGACGTTGGAGTCCACGTTCTTT
[37 nt withheld, positions 1480-1516]
ACCCTATCTCGGTCTATTCTTTTGATTTATAAGGGATTTTGCCGATTTCGGCCTATTGGTTAAAAAATGA
GCTGATTTAACAAAAATTTAACGCGAATTTTAACAAAATATTAACGCTTACAATTTAGGTGGCACTTTTC
GGGGAAATGTGCGCGGAACCCCTATTTGTTTATTTTTCTAAATACATTCAAATATGTATCCGCTCATGAG
ACAATAACCCTGATAAATGCTTCAATAATATTGAAAAAGGAAGAGTATGAGTATTCAACATTTCCGTGTC
GCCCTTATTCCCTTTTTTGCGGCATTTTGCCTTCCTGTTTTTGCTCACCCAGAAACGCTGGTGAAAGTAA
AAGATGCTGAAGATCAGTTGGGTGCACGAGTGGGTTACATCGAACTGGATCTCAACAGCGGTAAGATCCT
TGAGAGTTTTCGCCCCGAAGAACGTTTTCCAATGATGAGCACTTTTAAAGTTCTGCTATGTGGCGCGGTA
TTATCCCGTATTGACGCCGGGCAAGAGCAACTCGGTCGCCGCATACACTATTCTCAGAATGACTTGGTTG
AGTACTCACCAGTCACAGAAAAGCATCTTACGGATGGCATGACAGTAAGAGAATTATGCAGTGCTGCCAT
AACCATGAGTGATAACACTGCGGCCAACTTACTTCTGACAACGATCGGAGGACCGAAGGAGCTAACCGCT
TTTTTGCACAACATGGGGGATCATGTAACTCGCCTTGATCGTTGGGAACCGGAGCTGAATGAAGCCATAC
CAAACGACGAGCGTGACACCACGATGCCTGCAGCAATGGCAACAACGTTGCGCAAACTATTAACTGGCGA
ACTACTTACTCTAGCTTCCCGGCAACAATTAATAGACTGGATGGAGGCGGATAAAGTTGCAGGACCACTT
CTGCGCTCGGCCCTTCCGGCTGGCTGGTTTATTGCTGATAAATCTGGAGCCGGTGAGCGTGGGTCTCGCG
GTATCATTGCAGCACTGGGGCCAGATGGTAAGCCCTCCCGTATCGTAGTTATCTACACGACGGGGAGTCA
GGCAACTATGGATGAACGAAATAGACAGATCGCTGAGATAGGTGCCTCACTGATTAAGCATTGGTAACTG
TCAGACCAAGTTTACTCATATATACTTTAGATTGATTTAAAACTTCATTTTTAATTTAAAAGGATCTAGG
TGAAGATCCTTTTTGATAATCTCATGACCAAAATCCCTTAACGTGAGTTTTCGTTCCACTGAGCGTCAGA
CCCCGTAGAAAAGATCAAAGGATCTTCTTGAGATCCTTTTTTTCTGCGCGTAATCTGCTGCTTGCAAACA
AAAAAACCACCGCTACCAGCGGTGGTTTGTTTGCCGGATCAAGAGCTACCAACTCTTTTTCCGAAGGTAA
CTGGCTTCAGCAGAGCGCAGATACCAAATACTGTCCTTCTAGTGTAGCCGTAGTTAGGCCACCACTTCAA
GAACTCTGTAGCACCGCCTACATACCTCGCTCTGCTAATCCTGTTACCAGTGGCTGCTGCCAGTGGCGAT
AAGTCGTGTCTTACCGGGTTGGACTCAAGACGATAGTTACCGGATAAGGCGCAGCGGTCGGGCTGAACGG
GGGGTTCGTGCACACAGCCCAGCTTGGAGCGAACGACCTACACCGAACTGAGATACCTACAGCGTGAGCT
ATGAGAAAGCGCCACGCTTCCCGAAGGGAGAAAGGCGGACAGGTATCCGGTAAGCGGCAGGGTCGGAACA
GGAGAGCGCACGAGGGAGCTTCCAGGGGGAAACGCCTGGTATCTTTATAGTCCTGTCGGGTTTCGCCACC
TCTGACTTGAGCGTCGATTTTTGTGATGCTCGTCAGGGGGGCGGAGCCTATGGAAAAACGCCAGCAACGC
GGCCTTTTTACGGTTCCTGGCCTTTTGCTGGCCTTTTGCTCACATGTTCTTTCCTGCGTTATCCCCTGAT
TCTGTGGATAACCGTATTACCGCCTTTGAGTGAGCTGATACCGCTCGCCGCAGCCGAACGACCGAGCGCA
GCGAGTCAGTGAGCGAGGAAGCGGAAGAGCGCCTGATGCGGTATTTTCTCCTTACGCATCTGTGCGGTAT
TTCACACCGCAATGGTGCACTCTCAGTACAATCTGCTCTGATGCCGCATAGTTAAGCCAGTATACACTCC
GCTATCGCTACGTGACTGGGTCATGGCTGCGCCCCGACACCCGCCAACACCCGCTGACGCGCCCTGACGG
GCTTGTCTGCTCCCGGCATCCGCTTACAGACAAGCTGTGACCGTCTCCGGGAGCTGCATGTGTCAGAGGT
TTTCACCGTCATCACCGAAACGCGCGAGGCAGCTGCGGTAAAGCTCATCAGCGTGGTCGTGAAGCGATTC
ACAGATGTCTGCCTGTTCATCCGCGTCCAGCTCGTTGAGTTTCTCCAGAAGCGTTAATGTCTGGCTTCTG
ATAAAGCGGGCCATGTTAAGGGCGGTTTTTTCCTGTTTGGTCACTGATGCCTCCGTGTAAGGGGGATTTC
TGTTCATGGGGGTAATGATACCGATGAAACGAGAGAGGATGCTCACGATACGGGTTACTGATGATGAACA
TGCCCGGTTACTGGAACGTTGTGAGGGTAAACAACTGGCGGTATGGATGCGGCGGGACCAGAGAAAAATC
ACTCAGGGTCAATGCCAGCGCTTCGTTAATACAGATGTAGGTGTTCCACAGGGTAGCCAGCAGCATCCTG
CGATGCAGATCCGGAACATAATGGTGCAGGGCGCTGACTTCCGCGTTTCCAGACTTTACGAAACACGGAA
ACCGAAGACCATTCATGTTGTTGCTCAGGTCGCAGACGTTTTGCAGCAGCAGTCGCTTCACGTTCGCTCG
CGTATCGGTGATTCATTCTGCTAACCAGTAAGGCAACCCCGCCAGCCTAGCCGGGTCCTCAACGACAGGA
GCACGATCATGCGCACCCGTGGCCAGGACCCAACGCTGCCCG
