Features (pLannotate 1.2.2; 13 found; start..end, strand, type, name):
     21..39      +  promoter       T7 promoter: promoter for bacteriophage T7 RNA polymerase
     71..93      +  RBS            RBS: efficient ribosome binding site from bacteriophage T7 gene 10 (Olins and Rangwala, 1989)
    104..967     +  CDS            H2-Q10 (fragment): HA10_MOUSE - Experimental evidence at protein level: Swiss-Prot protein existence level 1. Involved in the presentation of foreign antigens to the immune system. From Mus musculus (Mouse).
   1019..1036    +  CDS            9xHis (fragment): 9xHis affinity tag
   1046..1095    +  CDS            SET1 (fragment): solubility-enhancement tag derived from T7 phage gene 10B
   1103..1150    +  terminator     T7 terminator: transcription terminator for bacteriophage T7 RNA polymerase
   1187..1642    +  rep_origin     f1 ori (sequence partly withheld): f1 bacteriophage origin of replication; arrow indicates direction of (+) strand synthesis
   1669..1773    +  promoter       AmpR promoter: bla
   1774..2634    +  CDS            AmpR: β-lactamase; bla; confers resistance to ampicillin, carbenicillin, and related antibiotics
   2805..3393    +  rep_origin     ori: high-copy-number ColE1/pMB1/pBR322/pUC origin of replication
   3579..3721    -  misc_feature   bom: basis of mobility region from pBR322
   3823..4014    -  CDS            rop: Rop protein, which maintains plasmids at low copy number; rop
   4031..4411    +  CDS            YPB1_ECOLX: Protein predicted: Swiss-Prot protein existence level 4. From Escherichia coli.
>Addgene plasmid #180443 | pJA13 Mamu-A1*002:01 | depositor full sequence | sequence record 357368 | pJA13 Mamu-A1*002:01 sequence 4502 bps
AGATCTCGATCCCGCGAAATTAATACGACTCACTATAGGGAGACCACAACGGTTTCCCTCTAGAAATAAT
TTTGTTTAACTTTAAGAAGGAGATATACATATGGGATCTCATTCAATGAGATATTTCTACACCTCCATGT
CCCGGCCCGGCCGCTGGGAGCCCCGCTTCATCGCCGTGGGCTACGTGGACGACACGCAGTTCGTGCGGTT
CGACAGCGACGCCGCGAGCCAGAGGATGGAGCCGCGGGCGCCGTGGGTGGAGCAGGAGGGTCCAGAGTAT
TGGGACCGGGAGACACGGAACATGAAGGCCGAGACACAGAATGCCCCAGTGAACCTGCGGAACCTGCGCG
GCTACTACAACCAGAGCGAGGCCGGGTCTCACACCATCCAGAGGATGTACGGCTGCGACCTGGGGCCGGA
CGGGCGCCTCCTCCGCGGGTATCACCAGTCCGCCTACGACGGCAAGGATTACATCGCCCTGAACGAGGAC
CTGCGCTCCTGGACCGCCGCGGACATGGCGGCTCAGAACACCCAGCGCAAGTGGGAGGCGGCGGGTGAGG
CGGAGCAGCACAGAACCTACCTGGAGGGCGAGTGCCTGGAGTGGCTCCGCAGATACCTGGAGAACGGGAA
GGAGACGCTGCAGCGCGCGGACCCCCCCAAGACACATGTGACCCACCACCCCGTCTCTGACCAAGAGGCC
ACCCTGAGGTGCTGGGCCCTGGGCTTCTACCCTGCGGAGATCACACTGACCTGGCAGCGGGATGGAGAGG
ACCAAACTCAGGACACGGAGCTCGTGGAGACCAGGCCTGCAGGGGACGGAACCTTCCAGAAGTGGGCGGC
TGTGGTGGTGCCTTCTGGAAAGGAGCAGAGATACACCTGTCATGTGCAGCATGAGGGTCTGCGTGAGCCC
CTCACCCTGAGATGGGAGCCGTCTTCCCAGTCCGGATCCCTGCATCATATTCTGGATGCACAGAAAATGG
TGTGGAATCATCGTTAAAAGCTTGCGGCCGCACTCGAGCACCACCACCACCACCACTGAGATCCGGCTGC
TAACAAAGCCCGAAAGGAAGCTGAGTTGGCTGCTGCCACCGCTGAGCAATAACTAGCATAACCCCTTGGG
GCCTCTAAACGGGTCTTGAGGGGTTTTTTGCTGAAAGGAGGAACTATATCCGGATTGGCGAATGGG
[124 nt withheld, positions 1187-1310]
C
[91 nt withheld, positions 1312-1402]
A
[49 nt withheld, positions 1404-1452]
CCTTTGACGTTGGAGTCCACGTTCTTT
[37 nt withheld, positions 1480-1516]
ACCCTATCTCGGTCTATTCTTTTGATTTATAAGGGATTTTGCCGATTTCGGCCTATTGGTTAAAAAATGA
GCTGATTTAACAAAAATTTAACGCGAATTTTAACAAAATATTAACGTTTACAATTTCAGGTGGCACTTTT
CGGGGAAATGTGCGCGGAACCCCTATTTGTTTATTTTTCTAAATACATTCAAATATGTATCCGCTCATGA
GACAATAACCCTGATAAATGCTTCAATAATATTGAAAAAGGAAGAGTATGAGTATTCAACATTTCCGTGT
CGCCCTTATTCCCTTTTTTGCGGCATTTTGCCTTCCTGTTTTTGCTCACCCAGAAACGCTGGTGAAAGTA
AAAGATGCTGAAGATCAGTTGGGTGCACGAGTGGGTTACATCGAACTGGATCTCAACAGCGGTAAGATCC
TTGAGAGTTTTCGCCCCGAAGAACGTTTTCCAATGATGAGCACTTTTAAAGTTCTGCTATGTGGCGCGGT
ATTATCCCGTATTGACGCCGGGCAAGAGCAACTCGGTCGCCGCATACACTATTCTCAGAATGACTTGGTT
GAGTACTCACCAGTCACAGAAAAGCATCTTACGGATGGCATGACAGTAAGAGAATTATGCAGTGCTGCCA
TAACCATGAGTGATAACACTGCGGCCAACTTACTTCTGACAACGATCGGAGGACCGAAGGAGCTAACCGC
TTTTTTGCACAACATGGGGGATCATGTAACTCGCCTTGATCGTTGGGAACCGGAGCTGAATGAAGCCATA
CCAAACGACGAGCGTGACACCACGATGCCTGCAGCAATGGCAACAACGTTGCGCAAACTATTAACTGGCG
AACTACTTACTCTAGCTTCCCGGCAACAATTAATAGACTGGATGGAGGCGGATAAAGTTGCAGGACCACT
TCTGCGCTCGGCCCTTCCGGCTGGCTGGTTTATTGCTGATAAATCTGGAGCCGGTGAGCGTGGGTCTCGC
GGTATCATTGCAGCACTGGGGCCAGATGGTAAGCCCTCCCGTATCGTAGTTATCTACACGACGGGGAGTC
AGGCAACTATGGATGAACGAAATAGACAGATCGCTGAGATAGGTGCCTCACTGATTAAGCATTGGTAACT
GTCAGACCAAGTTTACTCATATATACTTTAGATTGATTTAAAACTTCATTTTTAATTTAAAAGGATCTAG
GTGAAGATCCTTTTTGATAATCTCATGACCAAAATCCCTTAACGTGAGTTTTCGTTCCACTGAGCGTCAG
ACCCCGTAGAAAAGATCAAAGGATCTTCTTGAGATCCTTTTTTTCTGCGCGTAATCTGCTGCTTGCAAAC
AAAAAAACCACCGCTACCAGCGGTGGTTTGTTTGCCGGATCAAGAGCTACCAACTCTTTTTCCGAAGGTA
ACTGGCTTCAGCAGAGCGCAGATACCAAATACTGTCCTTCTAGTGTAGCCGTAGTTAGGCCACCACTTCA
AGAACTCTGTAGCACCGCCTACATACCTCGCTCTGCTAATCCTGTTACCAGTGGCTGCTGCCAGTGGCGA
TAAGTCGTGTCTTACCGGGTTGGACTCAAGACGATAGTTACCGGATAAGGCGCAGCGGTCGGGCTGAACG
GGGGGTTCGTGCACACAGCCCAGCTTGGAGCGAACGACCTACACCGAACTGAGATACCTACAGCGTGAGC
TATGAGAAAGCGCCACGCTTCCCGAAGGGAGAAAGGCGGACAGGTATCCGGTAAGCGGCAGGGTCGGAAC
AGGAGAGCGCACGAGGGAGCTTCCAGGGGGAAACGCCTGGTATCTTTATAGTCCTGTCGGGTTTCGCCAC
CTCTGACTTGAGCGTCGATTTTTGTGATGCTCGTCAGGGGGGCGGAGCCTATGGAAAAACGCCAGCAACG
CGGCCTTTTTACGGTTCCTGGCCTTTTGCTGGCCTTTTGCTCACATGTTCTTTCCTGCGTTATCCCCTGA
TTCTGTGGATAACCGTATTACCGCCTTTGAGTGAGCTGATACCGCTCGCCGCAGCCGAACGACCGAGCGC
AGCGAGTCAGTGAGCGAGGAAGCGGAAGAGCGCCTGATGCGGTATTTTCTCCTTACGCATCTGTGCGGTA
TTTCACACCGCATATATGGTGCACTCTCAGTACAATCTGCTCTGATGCCGCATAGTTAAGCCAGTATACA
CTCCGCTATCGCTACGTGACTGGGTCATGGCTGCGCCCCGACACCCGCCAACACCCGCTGACGCGCCCTG
ACGGGCTTGTCTGCTCCCGGCATCCGCTTACAGACAAGCTGTGACCGTCTCCGGGAGCTGCATGTGTCAG
AGGTTTTCACCGTCATCACCGAAACGCGCGAGGCAGCTGCGGTAAAGCTCATCAGCGTGGTCGTGAAGCG
ATTCACAGATGTCTGCCTGTTCATCCGCGTCCAGCTCGTTGAGTTTCTCCAGAAGCGTTAATGTCTGGCT
TCTGATAAAGCGGGCCATGTTAAGGGCGGTTTTTTCCTGTTTGGTCACTGATGCCTCCGTGTAAGGGGGA
TTTCTGTTCATGGGGGTAATGATACCGATGAAACGAGAGAGGATGCTCACGATACGGGTTACTGATGATG
AACATGCCCGGTTACTGGAACGTTGTGAGGGTAAACAACTGGCGGTATGGATGCGGCGGGACCAGAGAAA
AATCACTCAGGGTCAATGCCAGCGCTTCGTTAATACAGATGTAGGTGTTCCACAGGGTAGCCAGCAGCAT
CCTGCGATGCAGATCCGGAACATAATGGTGCAGGGCGCTGACTTCCGCGTTTCCAGACTTTACGAAACAC
GGAAACCGAAGACCATTCATGTTGTTGCTCAGGTCGCAGACGTTTTGCAGCAGCAGTCGCTTCACGTTCG
CTCGCGTATCGGTGATTCATTCTGCTAACCAGTAAGGCAACCCCGCCAGCCTAGCCGGGTCCTCAACGAC
AGGAGCACGATCATGCGCACCCGTGGCCAGGACCCAACGCTGCCCG
